>Addgene plasmid #112046 | pJW1672 | depositor full sequence | sequence record 210834 | pJW1672 sequence 7848 bps
TCGCGCGTTTCGGTGATGACGGTGAAAACCTCTGACACATGCAGCTCCCGGAGACGGTCACAGCTTGTCT
GTAAGCGGATGCCGGGAGCAGACAAGCCCGTCAGGGCGCGTCAGCGGGTGTTGGCGGGTGTCGGGGCTGG
CTTAACTATGCGGCATCAGAGCAGATTGTACTGAGAGTGCACCACGCTTTTCAATTCAATTCATCATTTT
TTTTTTATTCTTTTTTTTGATTTCGGTTTCTTTGAAATTTTTTTGATTCGGTAATCTCCGAACAGAAGGA
AGAACGAAGGAAGGAGCACAGACTTAGATTGGTATATATACGCATATGTAGTGTTGAAGAAACATGAAAT
TGCCCAGTATTCTTAACCCAACTGCACAGAACAAAAACCTGCAGGAAACGAAGATAAATCATGTCGAAAG
CTACATATAAGGAACGTGCTGCTACTCATCCTAGTCCTGTTGCTGCCAAGCTATTTAATATCATGCACGA
AAAGCAAACAAACTTGTGTGCTTCATTGGATGTTCGTACCACCAAGGAATTACTGGAGTTAGTTGAAGCA
TTAGGTCCCAAAATTTGTTTACTAAAAACACATGTGGATATCTTGACTGATTTTTCCATGGAGGGCACAG
TTAAGCCGCTAAAGGCATTATCCGCCAAGTACAATTTTTTACTCTTCGAAGACAGAAAATTTGCTGACAT
TGGTAATACAGTCAAATTGCAGTACTCTGCGGGTGTATACAGAATAGCAGAATGGGCAGACATTACGAAT
GCACACGGTGTGGTGGGCCCAGGTATTGTTAGCGGTTTGAAGCAGGCGGCAGAAGAAGTAACAAAGGAAC
CTAGAGGCCTTTTGATGTTAGCAGAATTGTCATGCAAGGGCTCCCTATCTACTGGAGAATATACTAAGGG
TACTGTTGACATTGCGAAGAGCGACAAAGATTTTGTTATCGGCTTTATTGCTCAAAGAGACATGGGTGGA
AGAGATGAAGGTTACGATTGGTTGATTATGACACCCGGTGTGGGTTTAGATGACAAGGGAGACGCATTGG
GTCAACAGTATAGAACCGTGGATGATGTGGTCTCTACAGGATCTGACATTATTATTGTTGGAAGAGGACT
ATTTGCAAAGGGAAGGGATGCTAAGGTAGAGGGTGAACGTTACAGAAAAGCAGGCTGGGAAGCATATTTG
AGAAGATGCGGCCAGCAAAACTAAAAAACTGTATTATAAGTAAATGCATGTATACTAAACTCACAAATTA
GAGCTTCAATTTAATTATATCAGTTATTACCCTGCGGTGTGAAATACCGCACAGATGCGTAAGGAGAAAA
TACCGCATCAGGAAATTGTAAACGTTAATATTTTGTTAAAATTCGCGTTAAATTTTTGTTAAATCAGCTC
ATTTTTTAACCAATAGGCCGAAATCGGCAAAATCCCTTATAAATCAAAAGAATAGACCGAGATAGGGT
[37 nt withheld, positions 1469-1505]
AAAGAACGTGGACTCCAACGTCAAAGG
[49 nt withheld, positions 1533-1581]
T
[91 nt withheld, positions 1583-1673]
G
[124 nt withheld, positions 1675-1798]
CGCGCCATTCGCCATTCAGGCTGCGCAACTGTTGGGAAGGGCGATCGGTGCGGGCCTCTTCGCTATTACG
CCAGCTGGCGAAGGGGGGATGTGCTGCAAGGCGATTAAGTTGGGTAACGCCAGGGTTTTCCCAGTCACGA
CGTTGTAAAACGACGGCCAGTGAATTGTAATACGACTCACTATAGGGCGAATTGGAGCTCCACCGCGGTG
GCGGCCGCTCTAGAACTAGTGGATCCCCCGGGCTGCAGGGTGTGGTCAATAAGAGCGACCTCATACTATA
CCTGAGAAAGCAACCTGACCTACAGGAAAGAGTTACTCAAGAATAAGAATTTTCGTTTTAAAACCTAAGA
GTCACTTTAAAATTTGTATACACTTATTTTTTTTATAACTTATTTAATAATAAAAATCATAAATCATAAG
AAATTCGCTTATTTAGAAGTGGCGCGCCTTATTTGTACAATTCATCCATACCATGGGTAATACCAGCAGC
AGTAACAAATTCTAACAAGACCATGTGGTCTCTCTTTTCGTTTGGATCTTTGGATAAGGCAGATTGAGTG
GATAAGTAATGGTTGTCTGGTAACAAGACTGGACCATCACCAATTGGAGTATTTTGTTGATAATGGTCAG
CTAATTGAACAGAACCATCTTCAATGTTGTGTCTAATTTTGAAGTTAACTTTGATACCATTCTTTTGTTT
GTCAGCCATGATGTAAACATTGTGAGAGTTATAGTTGTATTCCAATTTGTGACCTAAAATGTTACCATCT
TCTTTAAAATCAATACCTTTTAATTCGATTCTATTAACTAAGGTATCACCTTCAAACTTGACTTCAGCTC
TGGTCTTGTAGTTACCGTCATCTTTGAAAAAAATAGTTCTTTCTTGAACATAACCTTCTGGCATGGCAGA
CTTGAAAAAGTCATGTTGTTTCATATGATCTGGGTATCTAGAAAAACATTGAACACCATAAGTTAAAGTA
GTGACTAAGGTTGGCCATGGAACTGGCAATTTACCAGTAGTACAAATAAATTTTAAGGTCAATTTACCGT
AAGTAGCATCACCTTCACCTTCACCGGAGACAGAAAATTTGTGACCATTAACATCACCATCTAATTCAAC
CAAAATTGGGACAACACCAGTGAATAATTCTTCACCTTTAGACATGTTAATTAAACCAGCACCGTCACCT
CCTTGAAAATACAAATTTTCTGAACCCGTAGAATCGAGACCGAGGAGAGGGTTAGGGATAGGCTTACCCA
TTATAGACATGATGATTGCCGTCAAAAGACCGACCAAAGGGGTTGTTTGGCCAATTGGTGCCATGATAGC
GGCATTGCCTTTGGAACTCTTAGAGCTAGAGCTGGAAGCGCCAGAACTAGAAACACTAGAGGCAGAAGCA
GCAGCCTTGATATCGCCAGAAGTGAACTTCTTTTCCTCGGCCTTAGAAGATGACTTGGAAACCTTGGCAG
TAGTTTGGCTTGATTGAGATTTGGAAGTGGACGATAGTTTAACAGATGTGGATGATGCACCATTTTTGCA
GACAAAAGATTCACCCTTGATACCCCCTTTCTTTTGCAAAGCTTTCAAAGCATTACAGGAGAAATTGCTT
GACTTTGATTCGACATCTGCGCCACCCTTGACAGACTTCAAAGAGTCTAGGTTCAAGGAGGTGAAGTTAC
CAACAACTTCCAAAGTACCGCCAATGGTTGTTAGGTTGTCGAGACCACCAATTTTTTGTAAACCAGTGTT
GTTAGCAACGACAAGAGCACCACCTATGGTTGACAAATTAGAGAACGACAAGTTCTTCAAGTAGTCATTG
GAAACGATACTGAAGGTTTGGCCAATGGTGTTTAGCTTAGTGAAATTCAAACTTGAGATGGAGTTGTTGA
TGAAACCCAATGAAGAGTTAATCTTTTGCAAGTTAGCGAAGGAAACAGAGTGGACATCGGTCAAACTGAT
ATTGTTTGCCCAAACCAAGTCATCGAAGGTGATTTTAGTCTGGTTACCGTTGAACGAAAATTGTAAAGAA
TCGCTGACTGTTTCAACTGGAGATTTGATCGAGGTTAATTTCTTATTGTTATTGACGTTGAACACGTTAA
CTTTTTTCAAGGCTGAGAATCCATCGACAGATTGTAACGAAGTGTCGGAAATATAAATGTTGTTAGCAGA
TTTGATATTTGAAGTAAAACTGGAGATGGCGGGTAGAGTAATCAGTTTTATACTATCAACGCTCTGTAAA
GACCCAAATGAAGCAGAAGTCAAGATTGTCAAACTCTGTAGGTTCAAAGAATCTGTGATGGACTCCAAGG
AATCAGCAGCGAATGAGGTTAGATTTGTAGCGTTAAATATAGTTAGAGACCCGTTGATTTCTTTAACATT
AGCCAAAGCACCAGTCTTCAAACCACCACCAATAGTTAAGTTCCCGACTAACGTATCACAGCGGCTATAT
TTATCTAAGTCACTCTGAGCTGTGGCCGTGGCATGTGAGCTTATGGTACAGGAAGAGGGTATGCTGGAAG
AAGAGGAAGTAGCAGCCAAAGCTGACGTTATTAAGAGCGCAGTTGAAGCGATAAGTGAATGTAATTGCAT
TTCTCCTTGACGTTAAAGTATAGAGGTATATTAACAATTTTTTGTTGATACTTTTATGACATTTGAATAA
GAAGTAATACAAACTGAAAATGTTGAAAGTATTAGTTAAAGTGGTTATGCAGCTTTTCCATTTATATATC
TGTTAATAGATCAAAAATCATCGCTTCGCTGATTAATTACCCCAGAAACAAGGCTAAAAAACTAATCGCA
TTATCATCCTATGGTTGTTAATTTGATTCGTTAATTTGAAGGTTTGTGGGGCCAGGTTACTGCCAATTTT
TCCTCTTCATAACCATAAAAGCTAGTATTGTAGAATCTTTATTGTTCGGAGCAGTGCGGCGCGAGGCACA
TCTGCGTTTCAGGAACGCGACCGGTGAAGACGAGGACGCACGGAGGAGAGTCTTCCGTCGGAGGGCTGTC
GCCCGCTCGGCGGCTTCTAATCCGTACTTCAATATAGCAATGAGCAGTTAAGCGTATTACTGAAAGTTCC
AAAGAGAAGGTTTTTTTAGGCTAAGATAATGGGGCTCTTTACATTTCCACAACATATAAGTAAGATTAGA
TATGGATATGTATATGGTGGTAATGCCATGTAATATGATTATTAAACTTCTTTGCGTCCATCCAAGATAT
CAAGCTTATCGATACCGTCGACCTCGAGGGGGGGCCCGGTACCCAGCTTTTGTTCCCTTTAGTGAGGGTT
AATTCCGAGCTTGGCGTAATCATGGTCATAGCTGTTTCCTGTGTGAAATTGTTATCCGCTCACAATTCCA
CACAACATAGGAGCCGGAAGCATAAAGTGTAAAGCCTGGGGTGCCTAATGAGTGAGGTAACTCACATTAA
TTGCGTTGCGCTCACTGCCCGCTTTCCAGTCGGGAAACCTGTCGTGCCAGCTGCATTAATGAATCGGCCA
ACGCGCGGGGAGAGGCGGTTTGCGTATTGGGCGCTCTTCCGCTTCCTCGCTCACTGACTCGCTGCGCTCG
GTCGTTCGGCTGCGGCGAGCGGTATCAGCTCACTCAAAGGCGGTAATACGGTTATCCACAGAATCAGGGG
ATAACGCAGGAAAGAACATGTGAGCAAAAGGCCAGCAAAAGGCCAGGAACCGTAAAAAGGCCGCGTTGCT
GGCGTTTTTCCATAGGCTCGGCCCCCCTGACGAGCATCACAAAAATCGACGCTCAAGTCAGAGGTGGCGA
AACCCGACAGGACTATAAAGATACCAGGCGTTCCCCCCTGGAAGCTCCCTCGTGCGCTCTCCTGTTCCGA
CCCTGCCGCTTACCGGATACCTGTCCGCCTTTCTCCCTTCGGGAAGCGTGGCGCTTTCTCAATGCTCACG
CTGTAGGTATCTCAGTTCGGTGTAGGTCGTTCGCTCCAAGCTGGGCTGTGTGCACGAACCCCCCGTTCAG
CCCGACCGCTGCGCCTTATCCGGTAACTATCGTCTTGAGTCCAACCCGGTAAGACACGACTTATCGCCAC
TGGCAGCAGCCACTGGTAACAGGATTAGCAGAGCGAGGTATGTAGGCGGTGCTACAGAGTTCTTGAAGTG
GTGGCCTAACTACGGCTACACTAGAAGGACAGTATTTGGTATCTGCGCTCTGCTGAAGCCAGTTACCTTC
GGAAAAAGAGTTGGTAGCTCTTGATCCGGCAAACAAACCACCGCTGGTAGCGGTGGTTTTTTTGTTTGCA
AGCAGCAGATTACGCGCAGAAAAAAAGGATCTCAAGAAGATCCTTTGATCTTTTCTACGGGGTCTGACGC
TCAGTGGAACGAAAACTCACGTTAAGGGATTTTGGTCATGAGATTATCAAAAAGGATCTTCACCTAGATC
CTTTTAAATTAAAAATGAAGTTTTAAATCAATCTAAAGTATATATGAGTAAACTTGGTCTGACAGTTACC
AATGCTTAATCAGTGAGGCACCTATCTCAGCGATCTGTCTATTTCGTTCATCCATAGTTGCCTGACTGCC
CGTCGTGTAGATAACTACGATACGGGAGGGCTTACCATCTGGCCCCAGTGCTGCAATGATACCGCGAGAC
CCACGCTCACCGGCTCCAGATTTATCAGCAATAAACCAGCCAGCCGGAAGGGCCGAGCGCAGAAGTGGTC
CTGCAACTTTATCCGCCTCCATCCAGTCTATTAATTGTTGCCGGGAAGCTAGAGTAAGTAGTTCGCCAGT
TAATAGTTTGCGCAACGTTGTTGCCATTGCTACAGGCATCGTGGTGTCACGCTCGTCGTTTGGTATGGCT
TCATTCAGCTCCGGTTCCCAACGATCAAGGCGAGTTACATGATCCCCCATGTTGTGAAAAAAAGCGGTTA
GCTCCTTCGGTCCTCCGATCGTTGTCAGAAGTAAGTTGGCCGCAGTGTTATCACTCATGGTTATGGCAGC
ACTGCATAATTCTCTTACTGTCATGCCATCCGTAAGATGCTTTTCTGTGACTGGTGAGTACTCAACCAAG
TCATTCTGAGAATAGTGTATGCGGCGACCGAGTTGCTCTTGCCCGGCGTCAATACGGGATAATACCGCGC
CACATAGCAGAACTTTAAAAGTGCTCATCATTGGAAAACGTTCTTCGGGGCGAAAACTCTCAAGGATCTT
ACCGCTGTTGAGATCCAGTTCGATGTAACCCACTCGTGCACCCAACTGATCTTCAGCATCTTTTACTTTC
ACCAGCGTTTCTGGGTGAGCAAAAACAGGAAGGCAAAATGCCGCAAAAAAGGGAATAAGGGCGACACGGA
AATGTTGAATACTCATACTCTTCCTTTTTCAATATTATTGAAGCATTTATCAGGGTTATTGTCTCATGAG
CGGATACATATTTGAATGTATTTAGAAAAATAAACAAATAGGGGTTCCGCGCACATTTCCCCGAAAAGTG
CCACCTGGGTCCTTTTCATCACGTGCTATAAAAATAATTATAATTTAAATTTTTTAATATAAATATATAA
ATTAAAAATAGAAAGTAAAAAAAGAAATTAAAGAAAAAATAGTTTTTGTTTTCCGAAGATGTAAAAGACT
CTAGGGGGATCGCCAACAAATACTACCTTTTATCTTGCTCTTCCTGCTCTCAGGTATTAATGCCGAATTG
TTTCATCTTGTCTGTGTAGAAGACCACACACGAAAATCCTGTGATTTTACATTTTACTTATCGTTAATCG
AATGTATATCTATTTAATCTGCTTTTCTTGTCTAATAAATATATATGTAAAGTACGCTTTTTGTTGAAAT
TTTTTAAACCTTTGTTTATTTTTTTTTCTTCATTCCGTAACTCTTCTACCTTCTTTATTTACTTTCTAAA
ATCCAAATACAAAACATAAAAATAAATAAACACAGAGTAAATTCCCAAATTATTCCATCATTAAAAGATA
CGAGGCGCGTGTAAGTTACAGGCAAGCGATCCGTCCTAAGAAACCATTATTATCATGACATTAACCTATA
AAAATAGGCGTATCACGAGGCCCTTTCGTC
Features (pLannotate 1.2.2; 24 found; start..end, strand, type, name):
    137..184     +  misc_feature   bom (fragment): basis of mobility region from pBR322
    195..410     +  promoter       URA3 promoter: S. cerevisiae URA3
    411..1214    +  CDS            URA3: orotidine-5'-phosphate decarboxylase, required for uracil biosynthesis; S. cerevisiae URA3; yeast auxotrophic marker, counterselectable with 5-fluoroorotic acid (5-FOA)
   1293..1342    +  misc_feature   bom (fragment): basis of mobility region from pBR322
   1343..1798    -  rep_origin     f1 ori (sequence partly withheld): f1 bacteriophage origin of replication; arrow indicates direction of (+) strand synthesis
   1806..1963    -  CDS            lacZα (fragment): LacZα fragment of β-galactosidase; lacZ fragment
   1966..1984    +  promoter       T7 promoter: promoter for bacteriophage T7 RNA polymerase
   1993..2047    +  misc_feature   MCS (fragment): pBluescript multiple cloning site
   2047..2226    -  terminator     ADH1 terminator: S. cerevisiae ADH1; transcription terminator for the S. cerevisiae alcohol dehydrogenase 1 (ADH1) gene
   2247..2963    -  CDS            yeGFP: yeast-enhanced green fluorescent protein codons optimized for translation in S. cerevisiae and C. albicans
   3015..3056    -  CDS            V5 tag: epitope tag from simian virus 5
   3057..4388    -  CDS            PST1: PST1_YEAST - Also known as HPF2. Experimental evidence at protein level: Swiss-Prot protein existence level 1. Has a partially redundant function to ECM33 in cell wall integrity. May be involved in a repair mechanism activated in response to cell wall damage. From Saccharomyces cerevisiae (strain ATCC 204508 / S288c) (Baker's yeast).
   4388..5013    -  promoter       GAL1,10 promoter: GAL1 and GAL10 genes of S. cerevisiae; divergent inducible promoter, regulated by Gal4
   5014..5061    +  misc_feature   MCS (fragment): pBluescript multiple cloning site
   5074..5092    -  promoter       T3 promoter: promoter for bacteriophage T3 RNA polymerase
   5137..5153    -  protein_bind   lac operator: The lac repressor binds to the lac operator to inhibit transcription in E. coli. This inhibition can be relieved by adding lactose or isopropyl-β-D-thiogalactopyranoside (IPTG). lac repressor encoded by lacI
   5161..5191    -  promoter       lac promoter: promoter for the E. coli lac operon
   5206..5227    -  protein_bind   CAP binding site: CAP binding activates transcription in the presence of cAMP. E. coli catabolite activator protein
   5240..5332    -  CDS            lacI (fragment): lac repressor; lacI; The lac repressor binds to the lac operator to inhibit transcription in E. coli. This inhibition can be relieved by adding lactose or isopropyl-β-D-thiogalactopyranoside (IPTG).
   5515..6103    -  rep_origin     ori: high-copy-number ColE1/pMB1/pBR322/pUC origin of replication
   6274..7134    -  CDS            AmpR: β-lactamase; bla; confers resistance to ampicillin, carbenicillin, and related antibiotics
   7135..7239    -  promoter       AmpR promoter: bla
   7276..7779    +  misc_feature   CEN/ARS: S. cerevisiae CEN6 centromere fused to an autonomously replicating sequence
   7848..35      +  CDS            rop (fragment) (across the origin): Rop protein, which maintains plasmids at low copy number; rop
