>Addgene plasmid #112046 | pJW1672 | addgene full sequence | sequence record 215283 | Addgene NGS Result
TCGCGCGTTTCGGTGATGACGGTGAAAACCTCTGACACATGCAGCTCCCGGAGACGGTCACAGCTTGTCT
GTAAGCGGATGCCGGGAGCAGACAAGCCCGTCAGGGCGCGTCAGCGGGTGTTGGCGGGTGTCGGGGCTGG
CTTAACTATGCGGCATCAGAGCAGATTGTACTGAGAGTGCACCATACCACCTTTTCAATTCATCATTTTT
TTTTTATTCTTTTTTTTGATTTCGGTTTCCTTGAAATTTTTTTGATTCGGTAATCTCCGAACAGAAGGAA
GAACGAAGGAAGGAGCACAGACTTAGATTGGTATATATACGCATATGTAGTGTTGAAGAAACATGAAATT
GCCCAGTATTCTTAACCCAACTGCACAGAACAAAAACCTGCAGGAAACGAAGATAAATCATGTCGAAAGC
TACATATAAGGAACGTGCTGCTACTCATCCTAGTCCTGTTGCTGCCAAGCTATTTAATATCATGCACGAA
AAGCAAACAAACTTGTGTGCTTCATTGGATGTTCGTACCACCAAGGAATTACTGGAGTTAGTTGAAGCAT
TAGGTCCCAAAATTTGTTTACTAAAAACACATGTGGATATCTTGACTGATTTTTCCATGGAGGGCACAGT
TAAGCCGCTAAAGGCATTATCCGCCAAGTACAATTTTTTACTCTTCGAAGACAGAAAATTTGCTGACATT
GGTAATACAGTCAAATTGCAGTACTCTGCGGGTGTATACAGAATAGCAGAATGGGCAGACATTACGAATG
CACACGGTGTGGTGGGCCCAGGTATTGTTAGCGGTTTGAAGCAGGCGGCAGAAGAAGTAACAAAGGAACC
TAGAGGCCTTTTGATGTTAGCAGAATTGTCATGCAAGGGCTCCCTATCTACTGGAGAATATACTAAGGGT
ACTGTTGACATTGCGAAGAGCGACAAAGATTTTGTTATCGGCTTTATTGCTCAAAGAGACATGGGTGGAA
GAGATGAAGGTTACGATTGGTTGATTATGACACCCGGTGTGGGTTTAGATGACAAGGGAGACGCATTGGG
TCAACAGTATAGAACCGTGGATGATGTGGTCTCTACAGGATCTGACATTATTATTGTTGGAAGAGGACTA
TTTGCAAAGGGAAGGGATGCTAAGGTAGAGGGTGAACGTTACAGAAAAGCAGGCTGGGAAGCATATTTGA
GAAGATGCGGCCAGCAAAACTAAAAAACTGTATTATAAGTAAATGCATGTATACTAAACTCACAAATTAG
AGCTTCAATTTAATTATATCAGTTATTACCCTATGCGGTGTGAAATACCGCACAGATGCGTAAGGAGAAA
ATACCGCATCAGGAAATTGTAAGCGTTAATATTTTGTTAAAATTCGCGTTAAATTTTTGTTAAATCAGCT
CATTTTTTAACCAATAGGCCGAAATCGGCAAAATCCCTTATAAATCAAAAGAATAGACCGAGATAGGGT
[37 nt withheld, positions 1470-1506]
AAAGAACGTGGACTCCAACGTCAAAGG
[49 nt withheld, positions 1534-1582]
T
[91 nt withheld, positions 1584-1674]
G
[124 nt withheld, positions 1676-1799]
CCATTCGCCATTCAGGCTGCGCAACTGTTGGGAAGGGCGATCGGTGCGGGCCTCTTCGCTATTACGCCAG
CTGGCGAAAGGGGGATGTGCTGCAAGGCGATTAAGTTGGGTAACGCCAGGGTTTTCCCAGTCACGACGTT
GTAAAACGACGGCCAGTGAATTGTAATACGACTCACTATAGGGCGAATTGGAGCTCCACCGCGGTGGCGG
CCGCTCTAGAACTAGTGGATCCCCCGGGCTGCAGGGTGTGGTCAATAAGAGCGACCTCATACTATACCTG
AGAAAGCAACCTGACCTACAGGAAAGAGTTACTCAAGAATAAGAATTTTCGTTTTAAAACCTAAGAGTCA
CTTTAAAATTTGTATACACTTATTTTTTTTATAACTTATTTAATAATAAAAATCATAAATCATAAGAAAT
TCGCTTATTTAGAAGTGGCGCGCCTTATTTGTACAATTCATCCATACCATGGGTAATACCAGCAGCAGTA
ACAAATTCTAACAAGACCATGTGGTCTCTCTTTTCGTTTGGATCTTTGGATAAGGCAGATTGAGTGGATA
AGTAATGGTTGTCTGGTAACAAGACTGGACCATCACCAATTGGAGTATTTTGTTGATAATGGTCAGCTAA
TTGAACAGAACCATCTTCAATGTTGTGTCTAATTTTGAAGTTAACTTTGATACCATTCTTTTGTTTGTCA
GCCATGATGTAAACATTGTGAGAGTTATAGTTGTATTCCAATTTGTGACCTAAAATGTTACCATCTTCTT
TAAAATCAATACCTTTTAATTCGATTCTATTAACTAAGGTATCACCTTCAAACTTGACTTCAGCTCTGGT
CTTGTAGTTACCGTCATCTTTGAAAAAAATAGTTCTTTCTTGAACATAACCTTCTGGCATGGCAGACTTG
AAAAAGTCATGTTGTTTCATATGATCTGGGTATCTAGAAAAACATTGAACACMATAAGTTAAAGTAGTGA
CTAAGGTTGGCCATGGAACTGGCAATTTACCAGTAGTACAAATAAATTTTAAGGTCAATTTACCGTAAGT
AGCATCACCTTCACCTTCACCGGAGACAGAAAATTTGTGACCATTAACATCACCATCTAATTCAACCAAA
ATTGGGACAACACCAGTGAATAATTCTTCACCTTTAGACATGTTAATTAAACCAGCACCGTCACCTCCTT
GAAAATACAAATTTTCTGAACCCGTAGAATCGAGACCGAGGAGAGGGTTAGGGATAGGCTTACCCATTAT
AGACATGATGATTGCCGTCAAAAGACCGACCAAAGGGGTTGTTTGGCCAATTGGTGCCATGATAGCGGCA
TTGCCTTTGGAACTCTTAGAGCTAGAGCTGGAAGCGCCAGAACTAGAAACACTAGAGGCAGAAGCAGCAG
CCTTGATATCGCCAGAAGTGAACTTCTTTTCCTCGGCCTTAGAAGATGACTTGGAAACCTTGGCAGTAGT
TTGGCTTGATTGAGATTTGGAAGTGGACGATAGTTTAACAGATGTGGATGATGCACCATTTTTGCAGACA
AAAGATTCACCCTTGATACCCCCTTTCTTTTGCAAAGCTTTCAAAGCATTACAGGAGAAATTGCTTGACT
TTGATTCGACATCTGCGCCACCCTTGACAGACTTCAAAGAGTCTAGGTTCAAGGAGGTGAAGTTACCAAC
AACTTCCAAAGTACCGCCAATGGTTGTTAGGTTGTCGAGACCACCAATTTTTTGTAAACCAGTGTTGTTA
GCAACGACAAGAGCACCACCTATGGTTGACAAATTAGAGAACGACAAGTTCTTCAAGTAGTCATTGGAAA
CGATACTGAAGGTTTGGCCAATGGTGTTTAGCTTAGTGAAATTCAAACTTGAGATGGAGTTGTTGATGAA
ACCCAATGAAGAGTTAATCTTTTGCAAGTTAGCGAAGGAAACAGAGTGGACATCGGTCAAACTGATATTG
TTTGCCCAAACCAAGTCATCGAAGGTGATTTTAGTCTGGTTACCGTTGAACGAAAATTGTAAAGAATCGC
TGACTGTTTCAACTGGAGATTTGATCGAGGTTAATTTCTTATTGTTATTGACGTTGAACACGTTAACTTT
TTTCAAGGCTGAGAATCCATCGACAGATTGTAACGAAGTGTCGGAAATATAAATGTTGTTAGCAGATTTG
ATATTTGAAGTAAAACTGGAGATGGCGGGTAGAGTAATCAGTTTTATACTATCAACGCTCTGTAAAGACC
CAAATGAAGCAGAAGTCAAGATTGTCAAACTCTGTAGGTTCAAAGAATCTGTGATGGACTCCAAGGAATC
AGCAGCGAATGAGGTTAGATTTGTAGCGTTAAATATAGTTAGAGACCCGTTGATTTCTTTAACATTAGCC
AAAGCACCAGTCTTCAAACCACCACCAATAGTTAAGTTCCCGACTAACGTATCACAGCGGCTATATTTAT
CTAAGTCACTCTGAGCTGTGGCCGTGGCATGTGAGCTTATGGTACAGGAAGAGGGTATGCTGGAAGAAGA
GGAAGTAGCAGCCAAAGCTGACGTTATTAAGAGCGCAGTTGAAGCGATAAGTGAATGTAATTGCATTTCT
CCTTGACGTTAAAGTATAGAGGTATATTAACAATTTTTTGTTGATACTTTTATGACATTTGAATAAGAAG
TAATACAAACTGAAAATGTTGAAAGTATTAGTTAAAGTGGTTATGCAGCTTTTCCATTTATATATCTGTT
AATAGATCAAAAATCATCGCTTCGCTGATTAATTACCCCAGAAACAAGGCTAAAAAACTAATCGCATTAT
CATCCTATGGTTGTTAATTTGATTCGTTAATTTGAAGGTTTGTGGGGCCAGGTTACTGCCAATTTTTCCT
CTTCATAACCATAAAAGCTAGTATTGTAGAATCTTTATTGTTCGGAGCAGTGCGGCGCGAGGCACATCTG
CGTTTCAGGAACGCGACCGGTGAAGACGAGGACGCACGGAGGAGAGTCTTCCGTCGGAGGGCTGTCGCCC
GCTCGGCGGCTTCTAATCCGTACTTCAATATAGCAATGAGCAGTTAAGCGTATTACTGAAAGTTCCAAAG
AGAAGGTTTTTTTAGGCTAAGATAATGGGGCTCTTTACATTTCCACAACATATAAGTAAGATTAGATATG
GATATGTATATGGTGGTAATGCCATGTAATATGATTATTAAACTTCTTTGCGTCCATCCAAGATATCAAG
CTTATCGATACCGTCGACCTCGAGGGGGGGCCCGGTACCAGCTTTTGTTCCCTTTAGTGAGGGTTAATTT
CGAGCTTGGCGTAATCATGGTCATAGCTGTTTCCTGTGTGAAATTGTTATCCGCTCACAATTCCACACAA
CATACGAGCCGGAAGCATAAAGTGTAAAGCCTGGGGTGCCTAATGAGTGAGCTAACTCACATTAATTGCG
TTGCGCTCACTGCCCGCTTTCCAGTCGGGAAACCTGTCGTGCCAGCTGCATTAATGAATCGGCCAACGCG
CGGGGAGAGGCGGTTTGCGTATTGGGCGCTCTTCCGCTTCCTCGCTCACTGACTCGCTGCGCTCGGTCGT
TCGGCTGCGGCGAGCGGTATCAGCTCACTCAAAGGCGGTAATACGGTTATCCACAGAATCAGGGGATAAC
GCAGGAAAGAACATGTGAGCAAAAGGCCAGCAAAAGGCCAGGAACCGTAAAAAGGCCGCGTTGCTGGCGT
TTTTCCATAGGCTCCGCCCCCCTGACGAGCATCACAAAAATCGACGCTCAAGTCAGAGGTGGCGAAACCC
GACAGGACTATAAAGATACCAGGCGTTTCCCCCTGGAAGCTCCCTCGTGCGCTCTCCTGTTCCGACCCTG
CCGCTTACCGGATACCTGTCCGCCTTTCTCCCTTCGGGAAGCGTGGCGCTTTCTCATAGCTCACGCTGTA
GGTATCTCAGTTCGGTGTAGGTCGTTCGCTCCAAGCTGGGCTGTGTGCACGAACCCCCCGTTCAGCCCGA
CCGCTGCGCCTTATCCGGTAACTATCGTCTTGAGTCCAACCCGGTAAGACACGACTTATCGCCACTGGCA
GCAGCCACTGGTAACAGGATTAGCAGAGCGAGGTATGTAGGCGGTGCTACAGAGTTCTTGAAGTGGTGGC
CTAACTACGGCTACACTAGAAGAACAGTATTTGGTATCTGCGCTCTGCTGAAGCCAGTTACCTTCGGAAA
AAGAGTTGGTAGCTCTTGATCCGGCAAACAAACCACCGCTGGTAGCGGTGGTTTTTTTGTTTGCAAGCAG
CAGATTACGCGCAGAAAAAAAGGATCTCAAGAAGATCCTTTGATCTTTTCTACGGGGTCTGACGCTCAGT
GGAACGAAAACTCACGTTAAGGGATTTTGGTCATGAGATTATCAAAAAGGATCTTCACCTAGATCCTTTT
AAATTAAAAATGAAGTTTTAAATCAATCTAAAGTATATATGAGTAAACTTGGTCTGACAGTTACCAATGC
TTAATCAGTGAGGCACCTATCTCAGCGATCTGTCTATTTCGTTCATCCATAGTTGCCTGACTCCCCGTCG
TGTAGATAACTACGATACGGGAGGGCTTACCATCTGGCCCCAGTGCTGCAATGATACCGCGAGACCCACG
CTCACCGGCTCCAGATTTATCAGCAATAAACCAGCCAGCCGGAAGGGCCGAGCGCAGAAGTGGTCCTGCA
ACTTTATCCGCCTCCATCCAGTCTATTAATTGTTGCCGGGAAGCTAGAGTAAGTAGTTCGCCAGTTAATA
GTTTGCGCAACGTTGTTGCCATTGCTACAGGCATCGTGGTGTCACGCTCGTCGTTTGGTATGGCTTCATT
CAGCTCCGGTTCCCAACGATCAAGGCGAGTTACATGATCCCCCATGTTGTGCAAAAAAGCGGTTAGCTCC
TTCGGTCCTCCGATCGTTGTCAGAAGTAAGTTGGCCGCAGTGTTATCACTCATGGTTATGGCAGCACTGC
ATAATTCTCTTACTGTCATGCCATCCGTAAGATGCTTTTCTGTGACTGGTGAGTACTCAACCAAGTCATT
CTGAGAATAGTGTATGCGGCGACCGAGTTGCTCTTGCCCGGCGTCAATACGGGATAATACCGCGCCACAT
AGCAGAACTTTAAAAGTGCTCATCATTGGAAAACGTTCTTCGGGGCGAAAACTCTCAAGGATCTTACCGC
TGTTGAGATCCAGTTCGATGTAACCCACTCGTGCACCCAACTGATCTTCAGCATCTTTTACTTTCACCAG
CGTTTCTGGGTGAGCAAAAACAGGAAGGCAAAATGCCGCAAAAAAGGGAATAAGGGCGACACGGAAATGT
TGAATACTCATACTCTTCCTTTTTCAATATTATTGAAGCATTTATCAGGGTTATTGTCTCATGAGCGGAT
ACATATTTGAATGTATTTAGAAAAATAAACAAATAGGGGTTCCGCGCACATTTCCCCGAAAAGTGCCACC
TGGGTCCTTTTCATCACGTGCTATAAAAATAATTATAATTTAAATTTTTTAATATAAATATATAAATTAA
AAATAGAAAGTAAAAAAAGAAATTAAAGAAAAAATAGTTTTTGTTTTCCGAAGATGTAAAAGACTCTAGG
GGGATCGCCAACAAATACTACCTTTTATCTTGCTCTTCCTGCTCTCAGGTATTAATGCCGAATTGTTTCA
TCTTGTCTGTGTAGAAGACCACACACGAAAATCCTGTGATTTTACATTTTACTTATCGTTAATCGAATGT
ATATCTATTTAATCTGCTTTTCTTGTCTAATAAATATATATGTAAAGTACGCTTTTTGTTGAAATTTTTT
AAACCTTTGTTTATTTTTTTTTCTTCATTCCGTAACTCTTCTACCTTCTTTATTTACTTTCTAAAATCCA
AATACAAAACATAAAAATAAATAAACACAGAGTAAATTCCCAAATTATTCCATCATTAAAAGATACGAGG
CGCGTGTAAGTTACAGGCAAGCGATCCGTCTAAGAAACCATTATTATCATGACATTAACCTATAAAAATA
GGCGTATCACGAGGCCCTTTCGTC
Features (pLannotate 1.2.2; 24 found; start..end, strand, type, name):
    137..186     +  misc_feature   bom (fragment): basis of mobility region from pBR322
    194..409     +  promoter       URA3 promoter: S. cerevisiae URA3
    410..1213    +  CDS            URA3: orotidine-5'-phosphate decarboxylase, required for uracil biosynthesis; S. cerevisiae URA3; yeast auxotrophic marker, counterselectable with 5-fluoroorotic acid (5-FOA)
   1292..1343    +  misc_feature   bom (fragment): basis of mobility region from pBR322
   1371..1799    -  rep_origin     f1 ori (sequence partly withheld): f1 bacteriophage origin of replication; arrow indicates direction of (+) strand synthesis
   1803..1960    -  CDS            lacZα (fragment): LacZα fragment of β-galactosidase; lacZ fragment
   1963..1981    +  promoter       T7 promoter: promoter for bacteriophage T7 RNA polymerase
   1990..2044    +  misc_feature   MCS (fragment): pBluescript multiple cloning site
   2044..2223    -  terminator     ADH1 terminator: S. cerevisiae ADH1; transcription terminator for the S. cerevisiae alcohol dehydrogenase 1 (ADH1) gene
   2244..2960    -  CDS            yeGFP: yeast-enhanced green fluorescent protein codons optimized for translation in S. cerevisiae and C. albicans
   3012..3053    -  CDS            V5 tag: epitope tag from simian virus 5
   3054..4385    -  CDS            PST1: PST1_YEAST - Also known as HPF2. Experimental evidence at protein level: Swiss-Prot protein existence level 1. Has a partially redundant function to ECM33 in cell wall integrity. May be involved in a repair mechanism activated in response to cell wall damage. From Saccharomyces cerevisiae (strain ATCC 204508 / S288c) (Baker's yeast).
   4385..5010    -  promoter       GAL1,10 promoter: GAL1 and GAL10 genes of S. cerevisiae; divergent inducible promoter, regulated by Gal4
   5011..5058    +  misc_feature   MCS (fragment): pBluescript multiple cloning site
   5070..5088    -  promoter       T3 promoter: promoter for bacteriophage T3 RNA polymerase
   5133..5149    -  protein_bind   lac operator: The lac repressor binds to the lac operator to inhibit transcription in E. coli. This inhibition can be relieved by adding lactose or isopropyl-β-D-thiogalactopyranoside (IPTG). lac repressor encoded by lacI
   5157..5187    -  promoter       lac promoter: promoter for the E. coli lac operon
   5202..5223    -  protein_bind   CAP binding site: CAP binding activates transcription in the presence of cAMP. E. coli catabolite activator protein
   5236..5328    -  CDS            lacI (fragment): lac repressor; lacI; The lac repressor binds to the lac operator to inhibit transcription in E. coli. This inhibition can be relieved by adding lactose or isopropyl-β-D-thiogalactopyranoside (IPTG).
   5511..6099    -  rep_origin     ori: high-copy-number ColE1/pMB1/pBR322/pUC origin of replication
   6270..7130    -  CDS            AmpR: β-lactamase; bla; confers resistance to ampicillin, carbenicillin, and related antibiotics
   7131..7235    -  promoter       AmpR promoter: bla
   7272..7775    +  misc_feature   CEN/ARS: S. cerevisiae CEN6 centromere fused to an autonomously replicating sequence
   7843..35      +  CDS            rop (fragment) (across the origin): Rop protein, which maintains plasmids at low copy number; rop
