[The description below was written by a language model from this plasmid's Addgene catalogue record and pLannotate feature annotations shown in this document.]
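Description:
pJW1672 is a yeast–E. coli shuttle vector built on the pRS316 backbone for galactose-inducible expression of a tagged Saccharomyces cerevisiae protein. In yeast it is maintained as a low-copy centromeric plasmid through its CEN6/ARS element and selected by uracil prototrophy via the URA3 marker, which can also be counterselected with 5-FOA. In bacteria it replicates from a high-copy ColE1/pUC-type origin and is selected with ampicillin through the β-lactamase gene. The backbone also retains standard pBluescript-derived elements: an f1 origin, T7 and T3 promoters, lac promoter/operator sequences, and remnants of lacZα and the multiple cloning site, which is interrupted by the expression cassette.

The payload, assembled by Gibson cloning, places the PST1 open reading frame under the GAL1 side of the divergent GAL1,10 promoter, which is regulated by Gal4. PST1 (also known as HPF2) is annotated as contributing to cell wall integrity, with a function partially redundant with ECM33. It is fused at its C terminus to a V5 epitope, a TEV protease cleavage site and yeast codon-optimised EGFP, with the ADH1 terminator ending the transcript. The TEV site is listed in the catalogue entry but not separately annotated; it presumably lies in the short gap between the V5 and yeGFP features. The fusion allows fluorescence or V5-based detection, and TEV cleavage would release the GFP moiety. The associated publication concerns the role of SRP in protein-targeting efficiency and specificity, suggesting use as an inducible reporter substrate, although the record does not say so explicitly.

The depositor and repository-sequenced records differ by a few bases in length but share the same feature layout. Sequencing found an ambiguous base in yeGFP that could produce a G67C change, which is not expected to affect function.
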