Addgene plasmid #112046: pJW1672
Purpose: CEN/ARS plasmid for GAL-inducible PST1-V5-TEV-EGFP expression marked with URA
Depositing lab: Jonathan Weissman. Depositing organization: University of California, San Francisco (UCSF). Publication: Defining the physiological role of SRP in protein-targeting efficiency and specificity. Costa EA, Subramanian K, Nunnari J, Weissman JS. Science. 2018 Jan 18. pii: science.aar3607. doi: 10.1126/science.aar3607. PubMed 29348368.
Backbone
  Vector backbone: pRS316
  Vector type: Yeast Expression
  Selectable markers: URA3
Growth in bacteria
  Bacterial resistance: Ampicillin, 100 μg/mL
  Growth temperature: 37°C
  Growth strain: DH5alpha
  Copy number: Unknown
Gene/Insert
  Gene/Insert name: PST1
  Species: S. cerevisiae (budding yeast)
  Promoter: GAL1
  Tag / fusion protein: V5-TEV-EGFP (C terminal on insert)
  Cloning method: Gibson Cloning
  Sequencing primers: 5′ TGTATTACTTCTTATTCAAATGTC
Terms and licenses: Academic/Nonprofit Terms; Industry Terms: Not Available to Industry
Depositor comments: Please note that Addgene NGS results identified an ambiguous base (A/C) at position 2762, in yEGFP. Ura marker present. This could result in a G67C mutation in yEGFP, though this is not expected to affect plasmid function.
How to cite: pJW1672 was a gift from Jonathan Weissman (Addgene plasmid # 112046 ; http://n2t.net/addgene:112046 ; RRID:Addgene_112046)
