>Addgene plasmid #112046 | pJW1672 | addgene partial sequence | sequence record 217065 | pHybLex_rev 5'-GAGTCACTTTAAAATTTGTATACAC-3'
AATAAAAATCATAAATCATAAGAAATTCGCTTATTTAGAAGTGGCGCGCCTTATTTGTACAATTCATCCA
TACCATGGGTAATACCAGCAGCAGTAACAAATTCTAACAAGACCATGTGGTCTCTCTTTTCGTTTGGATC
TTTGGATAAGGCAGATTGAGTGGATAAGTAATGGTTGTCTGGTAACAAGACTGGACCATCACCAATTGGA
GTATTTTGTTGATAATGGTCAGCTAATTGAACAGAACCATCTTCAATGTTGTGTCTAATTTTGAAGTTAA
CTTTGATACCATTCTTTTGTTTGTCAGCCATGATGTAAACATTGTGAGAGTTATAGTTGTATTCCAATTT
GTGACCTAAAATGTTACCATCTTCTTTAAAATCAATACCTTTTAATTCGATTCTATTAACTAAGGTATCA
CCTTCAAACTTGACTTCAGCTCTGGTCTTGTAGTTACCGTCATCTTTGAAAAAAATAGTTCTTTCTTGAA
CATAACCTTCTGGCATGGCAGACTTGAAAAAGTCATGTTGTTTCATATGATCTGGGTATCTAGAAAAACA
TTGAACACCATAAGTTAAAGTAGTGACTAAGGTTGGCCATGGAACTGGCAATTTACCAGTAGTACAAATA
AATTTTAAGGTCAATTTACCGTAAGTAGCATCACCTTCACCTTCACCGGAGACAGAAAATTTGTGACCAT
TAACATCACCATCTAATTCAACCAAAATTGGGACAACACCAGTGAATAATTCTTCACCTTTAGACATGTT
AATTAAACCAGCACCGTCACCTCCTTGAAAATACAAATTTTCTGAACCCGTAGAATCGAGACCGAGGAGA
GGGTTAGGGATAGGCTTACCCATTATAGACATGATGATTGCCGTCAAAGACCGACCAAAGGGGTTGTTTG
G
